Addgene plasmid #11977: pCGN-SRF
Purpose: For mammalian expression of human SRF with an HA tag
Depositing lab: Ron Prywes. Depositing organization: Columbia University. Publication: Identification of transcriptional activation and inhibitory domains in serum response factor (SRF) by using GAL4-SRF constructs. Johansen FE, Prywes R. Mol Cell Biol. 1993 Aug . 13(8):4640-7. PubMed 8336707.
Backbone
  Vector backbone: pCGN
  Backbone size w/o insert (bp): 7500
  Vector type: Mammalian Expression
Growth in bacteria
  Bacterial resistance: Ampicillin, 100 μg/mL
  Growth temperature: 37°C
  Growth strain: DH5alpha
  Copy number: High Copy
Gene/Insert
  Gene/Insert name: SRF
  Species: H. sapiens (human)
  Entrez Gene: SRF (a.k.a. MCM1)
  Promoter: CMV
  Tag / fusion protein: HA (N terminal on backbone)
  Cloning method: Restriction Enzyme; 5′ cloning site XbaI (not destroyed); 3′ cloning site XbaI (not destroyed)
  Sequencing primers: 5′ CMV-F; 3′ Bglob-pA-R
Terms and licenses: Academic/Nonprofit Terms; Industry Terms: Not Available to Industry
Depositor comments: See author's map and paper for cloning details. pCGN: expression is driven by CMV promoter
How to cite: pCGN-SRF was a gift from Ron Prywes (Addgene plasmid # 11977 ; http://n2t.net/addgene:11977 ; RRID:Addgene_11977)
