[The description below was written by a language model from this plasmid's Addgene catalogue record and pLannotate feature annotations shown in this document.]
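Description:
pCGN-SRF is a mammalian expression plasmid that produces human serum response factor (SRF) with an N-terminal HA epitope tag supplied by the pCGN backbone. It is maintained in E. coli as a high-copy plasmid through a ColE1/pUC-type origin and selected with ampicillin via the β-lactamase gene. An f1 origin is also present, along with vestigial fragments of lacZα, lacI, rop and bom and a short T7 promoter, all apparently leftovers from earlier cloning vectors. No mammalian selection marker is annotated. The SV40 early promoter segment downstream of the expression cassette has no annotated gene under its control.

The expression unit begins with the human cytomegalovirus immediate-early enhancer and promoter, followed by the herpes simplex virus thymidine kinase 5′ untranslated leader. The SRF coding sequence was inserted at an XbaI site that is retained on both sides. The HA tag is not called out separately in the feature table, but the catalogue places it on the backbone immediately upstream of the insert. Downstream lie a remnant of a pUC polylinker, the rabbit β-globin intron, a short stretch of β-globin exon sequence (matched by the annotation tool to a primate homologue) and the rabbit β-globin polyadenylation signal, which together provide splicing and 3′ end processing for the transcript.

SRF is the transcription factor that binds serum response elements in genes such as FOS. This construct allows its overexpression in transfected mammalian cells and its detection or immunoprecipitation through the HA tag. The sequenced record is 6,678 nt, shorter than the listed backbone size of 7,500 bp would imply, so that catalogue figure appears to be approximate.
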