Features (pLannotate 1.2.2; 18 found; start..end, strand, type, name):
      1..304     +  enhancer       CMV enhancer: human cytomegalovirus immediate early enhancer
    305..508     +  promoter       CMV promoter: human cytomegalovirus (CMV) immediate early promoter
    598..637     +  5'UTR          HSV TK 5'-UTR: 5' untranslated region from the herpes simplex virus thymidine kinase gene
    718..2241    +  CDS            SRF: SRF_HUMAN - Experimental evidence at protein level: Swiss-Prot protein existence level 1. SRF is a transcription factor that binds to the serum response element (SRE), a short sequence of dyad symmetry located 300 bp to the 5' of the site of transcription initiation of some genes (such as FOS). Together with MRTFA transcription coactivator, controls expression of genes regulating the cytoskeleton during development, morphogenesis and cell migration. The SRF-MRTFA complex activity responds to Rho GTPase-induced changes in cellular globular actin (G- actin) concentration, thereby coupling cytosk
   2337..2364    +  misc_feature   MCS (fragment): pUC18/19 multiple cloning site
   2377..2949    +  intron         β-globin intron: intron from rabbit β-globin gene
   2953..3075    +  CDS            HBB: HBB_COLGU - Experimental evidence at transcript level: Swiss-Prot protein existence level 2. Involved in oxygen transport from the lung to the various peripheral tissues. From Colobus guereza (Mantled guereza) (Eastern black-and-white colobus monkey).
   3146..3201    +  polyA_signal   β-globin poly(A) signal: rabbit β-globin polyadenylation signal (Gil and Proudfoot, 1987)
   3541..3730    -  promoter       SV40 promoter: SV40 early promoter
   3730..3784    -  CDS            lacI (fragment): lac repressor; lacI; The lac repressor binds to the lac operator to inhibit transcription in E. coli. This inhibition can be relieved by adding lactose or isopropyl-β-D-thiogalactopyranoside (IPTG).
   3967..4555    -  rep_origin     ori: high-copy-number ColE1/pMB1/pBR322/pUC origin of replication
   4726..5586    -  CDS            AmpR: β-lactamase; bla; confers resistance to ampicillin, carbenicillin, and related antibiotics
   5587..5691    -  promoter       AmpR promoter: bla
   5786..5821    +  CDS            rop (fragment): Rop protein, which maintains plasmids at low copy number; rop
   5923..6022    +  misc_feature   bom (fragment): basis of mobility region from pBR322
   6050..6478    -  rep_origin     f1 ori (sequence partly withheld): f1 bacteriophage origin of replication; arrow indicates direction of (+) strand synthesis
   6482..6639    -  CDS            lacZα (fragment): LacZα fragment of β-galactosidase; lacZ fragment
   6642..6660    +  promoter       T7 promoter: promoter for bacteriophage T7 RNA polymerase
>Addgene plasmid #11977 | pCGN-SRF | addgene full sequence | sequence record 133350 | Addgene NGS Result
CGTTACATAACTTACGGTAAATGGCCCGCCTGGCTGACCGCCCAACGACCCCCGCCCATTGACGTCAATA
ATGACGTATGTTCCCATAGTAACGCCAATAGGGACTTTCCATTGACGTCAATGGGTGGAGTATTTACGGT
AAACTGCCCACTTGGCAGTACATCAAGTGTATCATATGCCAAGTACGCCCCCTATTGACGTCAATGACGG
TAAATGGCCCGCCTGGCATTATGCCCAGTACATGACCTTATGGGACTTTCCTACTTGGCAGTACATCTAC
GTATTAGTCATCGCTATTACCATGGTGATGCGGTTTTGGCAGTACATCAATGGGCGTGGATAGCGGTTTG
ACTCACGGGGATTTCCAAGTCTCCACCCCATTGACGTCAATGGGAGTTTGTTTTGGCACCAAAATCAACG
GGACTTTCCAAAATGTCGTAACAACTCCGCCCCATTGACGCAAATGGGCGGTAGGCGTGTACGGTGGGAG
GTCTATATAAGCAGAGCTCGTTTAGTGAACCGTCAGATCGCCTGGAGACGCCATCCACGCTGTTTTGACC
TCCATAGAAGACACCGGGACCGATCCAGCCTCCGGGGGATCTTGGTGGCGTGAAACTCCCGCACCTCTTC
GGCCAGCGCCTTGTAGAAGCGCGTATGGCTTCTAGCTATCCTTATGACGTGCCTGACTATGCCAGCCTGG
GAGGACCTTCTAGAGCTATGTTACCGACCCAAGCTGGGGCCGCGGCGGCTCTGGGCCGGGGCTCGGCCCT
GGGGGGCAGCCTGAACCGGACCCCGACGGGGCGGCCGGGCGGCGGCGGCGGGACACGCGGGGCTAACGGG
GGCCGGGTCCCCGGGAATGGCGCGGGGCTCGGGCCCGGCCGCCTGGAGCGGGAGGCTGCGGCAGCGGCGG
CAACCACCCCGGCGCCCACCGCGGGGGCCCTCTACAGCGGCAGCGAGGGCGACTCGGAGTCGGGCGAGGA
GGAGGAGCTGGGCGCCGAGCGGCGCGGCCTGAAGCGGAGCCTGAGCGAGATGGAGATCGGTATGGTGGTC
GGTGGGCCCGAGGCGTCGGCAGCGGCCACCGGGGGCTACGGGCCGGTGAGCGGCGCGGTGAGCGGGGCCA
AGCCGGGTAAGAAGACCCGGGGCCGCGTGAAGATCAAGATGGAGTTCATCGACAACAAGCTGCGGCGCTA
CACGACCTTCAGCAAGAGGAAGACGGGCATCATGAAGAAGGCCTATGAGCTGTCCACGCTGACAGGGACA
CAGGTGCTGTTGCTGGTGGCCAGTGAGACAGGCCATGTGTATACCTTTGCCACCCGAAAACTGCAGCCCA
TGATCACCAGTGAGACCGGCAAGGCACTGATTCAGACCTGCCTCAACTCGCCAGACTCTCCACCCCGTTC
AGACCCCACAACAGACCAGAGAATGAGTGCCACTGGCTTTGAAGAGACAGATCTCACCTACCAGGTGTCG
GAGTCTGACAGCAGTGGGGAGACCAAGGACACACTGAAGCCGGCGTTCACAGTCACCAACCTGCCGGGTA
CAACCTCCACCATCCAAACAGCACCTAGCACCTCTACCACCATGCAAGTCAGCAGCGGCCCCTCCTTTCC
CATCACCAACTACCTGGCACCAGTGTCTGCTAGTGTCAGCCCCAGTGCTGTCAGCAGTGCCAATGGGACT
GTGCTGAAGAGTACAGGCAGCGGCCCTGTCTCCTCTGGGGGCCTTATGCAGCTGCCTACCAGCTTCACCC
TCATGCCTGGTGGGGCAGTGGCCCAGCAGGTCCCAGTGCAGGCCATTCAAGTGCACCAGGCCCCACAGCA
AGCGTCTCCCTCCCGTGACAGCAGCACAGACCTCACGCAGACCTCCTCCAGCGGGACAGTGACGCTGCCC
GCCACCATCATGACGTCATCCGTGCCCACAACTGTGGGTGGCCACATGATGTACCCTAGCCCGCATGCGG
TGATGTATGCCCCCACCTCGGGCCTGGGTGATGGCAGCCTCACCGTGCTGAATGCCTTCTCCCAGGCACC
ATCCACCATGCAGGTGTCACACAGCCAGGTCCAGGAGCCAGGTGGCGTCCCCCAGGTGTTCCTGACAGCA
TCATCTGGGACAGTGCAGATCCCTGTTTCAGCAGTTCAGCTCCACCAGATGGCTGTGATAGGGCAGCAGG
CCGGGAGCAGCAGCAACCTCACCGAGCTACAGGTGGTGAACCTGGACACCGCCCACAGCACCAAGAGTGA
ATGATCCGCCCGCCGCCCTGGACAGATGGCCCAAGGGATGGCACCACTTATTTATTGTTGCCTTTTCACG
TTTTCTTTACACACACGTTGACTCTAGAATTCGAGCTCGGTACCCGGGGATCCTGAGAACTTCAGGGTGA
GTTTGGGGACCCTTGATTGTTCTTTCTTTTTCGCTATTGTAAAATTCATGTTATATGGAGGGGGCAAAGT
TTTCAGGGTGTTGTTTAGAATGGGAAGATGTCCCTTGTATCACCATGGACCCTCATGATAATTTTGTTTC
TTTCACTTTCTACTCTGTTGACAACCATTGTCTCCTCTTATTTTCTTTTCATTTTCTGTAACTTTTTCGT
TAAACTTTAGCTTGCATTTGTAACGAATTTTTAAATTCACTTTTGTTTATTTGTCAGATTGTAAGTACTT
TCTCTAATCACTTTTTTTTCAAGGCAATCAGGGTATATTATATTGTACTTCAGCACAGTTTTAGAGAACA
ATTGTTATAATTAAATGATAAGGTAGAATATTTCTGCATATAAATTCTGGCTGGCGTGGAAATATTCTTA
TTGGTAGAAACAACTACACCCTGGTCATCATCCTGCCTTTCTCTTTATGGTTACAATGATATACACTGTT
TGAGATGAGGATAAAATACTCTGAGTCCAAACCGGGCCCCTCTGCTAACCATGTTCATGCCTTCTTCTCT
TTCCTACAGCTCCTGGGCAACGTGCTGGTTGTTGTGCTGTCTCATCATTTTGGCAAAGAATTCACTCCTC
AGGTGCAGGCTGCCTATCAGAAGGTGGTGGCTGGTGTGGCCAATGCCCTGGCTCACAAATACCACTGAGA
TCTTTTTCCCTCTGCCAAAAATTATGGGGACATCATGAAGCCCCTTGAGCATCTGACTTCTGGCTAATAA
AGGAAATTTATTTTCATTGCAATAGTGTGTTGGAATTTTTTGTGTCTCTCACTCGGAAGGACATATGGGA
GGGCAAATCATTTAAAACATCAGAATGAGTATTTGGTTTAGAGTTTGGCAACATATGCCCATATGCTGGC
TGCCATGAACAAAGGTTGGCTATAAAGAGGTCATCAGTATATGAAACAGCCCCCTGCTGTCCATTCCTTA
TTCCATAGAAAAGCCTTGACTTGAGGTTAGATTTTTTTTATATTTTGTTTTGTGTTATTTTTTTCTTTAA
CATCCCTAAAATTTTCCTTACATGTTTTACTAGCCAGATTTTTCCTCCTCTCCTGACTACTCCCAGTCAT
AGCTGTCCCTCTTCTCTTATGGAGATCCCTCGAGGAGCTTTTTGCAAAAGCCTAGGCCTCCAAAAAAGCC
TCTTCACTACTTCTGGAATAGCTCAGAGGCCGAGGCGGCCTCGGCCTCTGCATAAATAAAAAAAATTAGT
CAGCCATGGGGCGGAGAATGGGCGGAACTGGGCGGAGTTAGGGGCGGGATGGGCGGAGTTAGGGGCGGGA
CTATGGTTGCTGACTAATTGCTGCATTAATGAATCGGCCAACGCGCGGGGAGAGGCGGTTTGCGTATTGG
GCGCTCTTCCGCTTCCTCGCTCACTGACTCGCTGCGCTCGGTCGTTCGGCTGCGGCGAGCGGTATCAGCT
CACTCAAAGGCGGTAATACGGTTATCCACAGAATCAGGGGATAACGCAGGAAAGAACATGTGAGCAAAAG
GCCAGCAAAAGGCCAGGAACCGTAAAAAGGCCGCGTTGCTGGCGTTTTTCCATAGGCTCCGCCCCCCTGA
CGAGCATCACAAAAATCGACGCTCAAGTCAGAGGTGGCGAAACCCGACAGGACTATAAAGATACCAGGCG
TTTCCCCCTGGAAGCTCCCTCGTGCGCTCTCCTGTTCCGACCCTGCCGCTTACCGGATACCTGTCCGCCT
TTCTCCCTTCGGGAAGCGTGGCGCTTTCTCATAGCTCACGCTGTAGGTATCTCAGTTCGGTGTAGGTCGT
TCGCTCCAAGCTGGGCTGTGTGCACGAACCCCCCGTTCAGCCCGACCGCTGCGCCTTATCCGGTAACTAT
CGTCTTGAGTCCAACCCGGTAAGACACGACTTATCGCCACTGGCAGCAGCCACTGGTAACAGGATTAGCA
GAGCGAGGTATGTAGGCGGTGCTACAGAGTTCTTGAAGTGGTGGCCTAACTACGGCTACACTAGAAGAAC
AGTATTTGGTATCTGCGCTCTGCTGAAGCCAGTTACCTTCGGAAAAAGAGTTGGTAGCTCTTGATCCGGC
AAACAAACCACCGCTGGTAGCGGTGGTTTTTTTGTTTGCAAGCAGCAGATTACGCGCAGAAAAAAAGGAT
CTCAAGAAGATCCTTTGATCTTTTCTACGGGGTCTGACGCTCAGTGGAACGAAAACTCACGTTAAGGGAT
TTTGGTCATGAGATTATCAAAAAGGATCTTCACCTAGATCCTTTTAAATTAAAAATGAAGTTTTAAATCA
ATCTAAAGTATATATGAGTAAACTTGGTCTGACAGTTACCAATGCTTAATCAGTGAGGCACCTATCTCAG
CGATCTGTCTATTTCGTTCATCCATAGTTGCCTGACTCCCCGTCGTGTAGATAACTACGATACGGGAGGG
CTTACCATCTGGCCCCAGTGCTGCAATGATACCGCGAGACCCACGCTCACCGGCTCCAGATTTATCAGCA
ATAAACCAGCCAGCCGGAAGGGCCGAGCGCAGAAGTGGTCCTGCAACTTTATCCGCCTCCATCCAGTCTA
TTAATTGTTGCCGGGAAGCTAGAGTAAGTAGTTCGCCAGTTAATAGTTTGCGCAACGTTGTTGCCATTGC
TACAGGCATCGTGGTGTCACGCTCGTCGTTTGGTATGGCTTCATTCAGCTCCGGTTCCCAACGATCAAGG
CGAGTTACATGATCCCCCATGTTGTGCAAAAAAGCGGTTAGCTCCTTCGGTCCTCCGATCGTTGTCAGAA
GTAAGTTGGCCGCAGTGTTATCACTCATGGTTATGGCAGCACTGCATAATTCTCTTACTGTCATGCCATC
CGTAAGATGCTTTTCTGTGACTGGTGAGTACTCAACCAAGTCATTCTGAGAATAGTGTATGCGGCGACCG
AGTTGCTCTTGCCCGGCGTCAATACGGGATAATACCGCGCCACATAGCAGAACTTTAAAAGTGCTCATCA
TTGGAAAACGTTCTTCGGGGCGAAAACTCTCAAGGATCTTACCGCTGTTGAGATCCAGTTCGATGTAACC
CACTCGTGCACCCAACTGATCTTCAGCATCTTTTACTTTCACCAGCGTTTCTGGGTGAGCAAAAACAGGA
AGGCAAAATGCCGCAAAAAAGGGAATAAGGGCGACACGGAAATGTTGAATACTCATACTCTTCCTTTTTC
AATATTATTGAAGCATTTATCAGGGTTATTGTCTCATGAGCGGATACATATTTGAATGTATTTAGAAAAA
TAAACAAATAGGGGTTCCGCGCACATTTCCCCGAAAAGTGCCACCTGACGTCTAAGAAACCATTATTATC
ATGACATTAACCTATAAAAATAGGCGTATCACGAGGCCCTTTCGTCTCGCGCGTTTCGGTGATGACGGTG
AAAACCTCTGACACATGCAGCTCCCGGAGACGGTCACAGCTTGTCTGTAAGCGGATGCCGGGAGCAGACA
AGCCCGTCAGGGCGCGTCAGCGGGTGTTGGCGGGTGTCGGGGCTGGCTTAACTATGCGGCATCAGAGCAG
ATTGTACTGAGAGTGCACCATATGCGGTGTGAAATACCGCACAGATGCGTAAGGAGAAAATACCGCATCA
GGAAATTGTAAGCGTTAATATTTTGTTAAAATTCGCGTTAAATTTTTGTTAAATCAGCTCATTTTTTAAC
CAATAGGCCGAAATCGGCAAAATCCCTTATAAATCAAAAGAATAGACCGAGATAGGGT
[37 nt withheld, positions 6149-6185]
AAAGAACGTGGACTCCAACGTCAAAGG
[49 nt withheld, positions 6213-6261]
T
[91 nt withheld, positions 6263-6353]
G
[124 nt withheld, positions 6355-6478]
CCATTCGCCATTCAGGCTGCGCAACTGTTGGGAAGGGCGATCGGTGCGGGCCTCTTCGCTATTACGCCAG
CTGGCGAAAGGGGGATGTGCTGCAAGGCGATTAAGTTGGGTAACGCCAGGGTTTTCCCAGTCACGACGTT
GTAAAACGACGGCCAGTGAATTGTAATACGACTCACTATAGGGCGAATTCGAGCTCGCCC
