>Addgene plasmid #11977 | pCGN-SRF | addgene partial sequence | sequence record 90370 | Bglob-pA-R 5'-ttttggcagagggaaaaaga-3'
TTGTGAGCCAGGGCATTGGCCACACCAGCCACCACCTTCTGATAGGCAGCCTGCACCTGAGGAGTGAATT
CTTTGCCAAAATGATGAGACAGCACAACAACCAGCACGTTGCCCAGGAGCTGTAGGAAAGAGAAGAAGGC
ATGAACATGGTTAGCAGAGGGGCCCGGTTTGGACTCAGAGTATTTTATCCTCATCTCAAACAGTGTATAT
CATTGTAACCATAAAGAGAAAGGCAGGATGATGACCAGGGTGTAGTTGTTTCTACCAATAAGAATATTTC
CACGCCAGCCAGAATTTATATGCAGAAATATTCTACCTTATCATTTAATTATAACAATTGTTCTCTAAAA
CTGTGCTGAAGTACAATATAATATACCCTGATTGCCTTGAAAAAAAAGTGATTAGAGAAAGTACTTACAA
TCTGACAAATAAACAAAAGTGAATTTAAAAATTCGTTACAAATGCAAGCTAAAGTTTAACGAAAAAGTTA
CAGAAAATGAAAAGAAAATAAGAGGAGACAATGGTTGTCAACAGAGTAGAAAGTGAAAGAAACAAAATTA
TCATGAGGGTCCATGGTGATACAAGGGACATCTTCCCATTCTAAACAACACCCTGAAAACTTTGCCCCCT
CCATATAACATGAATTTTACAATAGCGAAAAAGAAAGAACAATCAAGGGTCCCCAAACTCACCCTGAAGT
TCTCAGGATCCCCGGGTACCGAGCTCGAATTCTAGAGTCAACGTGTGTGTAAAGAAAACGTGAAAAGGCA
ACAATAAATAAGTGGTGCCATCCCTTGGGCCATCTGTCCAGGGCGGCGGGCGGATCATTCACTCTTGGTG
CTGTGGGCGGTGTCCAGGTTCACCACCTGTAGCTCGGTGAGGTTGCTGCTGCTCCCGGCCTGCTGCCCTA
TCACAGCCATCTGGTGGAGCTGAACTGCTGAAACAGGGATCTGCACTGTCCCAGATGATGCTGTCAGGAA
CACCTGGGGGACGCCACCTGGCTCCTGGACCTGGCTGTGTGAC
