>Addgene plasmid #11977 | pCGN-SRF | addgene partial sequence | sequence record 91229 | Bglob-intron-R 5'-TTTGCCCCCTCCATATAACA-3'
TCCCCAAACTCACCCTGAAGTTCTCAGGATCCCCGGGTACCGAGCTCGAATTCTAGAGTCAACGTGTGTG
TAAAGAAAACGTGAAAAGGCAACAATAAATAAGTGGTGCCATCCCTTGGGCCATCTGTCCAGGGCGGCGG
GCGGATCATTCACTCTTGGTGCTGTGGGCGGTGTCCAGGTTCACCACCTGTAGCTCGGTGAGGTTGCTGC
TGCTCCCGGCCTGCTGCCCTATCACAGCCATCTGGTGGAGCTGAACTGCTGAAACAGGGATCTGCACTGT
CCCAGATGATGCTGTCAGGAACACCTGGGGGACGCCACCTGGCTCCTGGACCTGGCTGTGTGACACCTGC
ATGGTGGATGGTGCCTGGGAGAAGGCATTCAGCACGGTGAGGCTGCCATCACCCAGGCCCGAGGTGGGGG
CATACATCACCGCATGCGGGCTAGGGTACATCATGTGGCCACCCACAGTTGTGGGCACGGATGACGTCAT
GATGGTGGCGGGCAGCGTCACTGTCCCGCTGGAGGAGGTCTGCGTGAGGTCTGTGCTGCTGTCACGGGAG
GGAGACGCTTGCTGTGGGGCCTGGTGCACTTGAATGGCCTGCACTGGGACCTGCTGGGCCACTGCCCCAC
CAGGCATGAGGGTGAAGCTGGTAGGCA
