>Addgene plasmid #11977 | pCGN-SRF | addgene partial sequence | sequence record 93579 | CMV-F 5'-CGCAAATGGGCGGTAGGCGTG-3'
CTATATAAGCAGAGCTCGTTTAGTGAACCGTCAGATCGCCTGGAGACGCCATCCACGCTGTTTTGACCTC
CATAGAAGACACCGGGACCGATCCAGCCTCCGGGGGATCTTGGTGGCGTGAAACTCCCGCACCTCTTCGG
CCAGCGCCTTGTAGAAGCGCGTATGGCTTCTAGCTATCCTTATGACGTGCCTGACTATGCCAGCCTGGGA
GGACCTTCTAGAGCTATGTTACCGACCCAAGCTGGGGCCGCGGCGGCTCTGGGCCGGGGCTCGGCCCTGG
GGGGCAGCCTGAACCGGACCCCGACGGGGCGGCCGGGCGGCGGCGGCG
